>Addgene plasmid #198291 | pAWP78-PVCpnf_pvc13-Ad5RGDPK7 | addgene full sequence | sequence record 388684 | Addgene NGS Result
GAACGTGAAGGTGATCGGCTCGCCGATAGGGGTGCGCTTCGCGTACTCCAACACCTGCTGCCACACCAGT
TCGTCATCGTCGGCCCGCAGCTCGACGCCGGTGTAGGTGATCTTCACGTCCTTGTTGACGTGGAAAATGA
CCTTGTTTTGCAGCGCCTCGCGCGGGATTTTCTTGTTGCGCGTGGTGAACAGGGCAGAGCGGGCCGTGTC
GTTTGGCATCGCTCGCATCGTGTCCGGCCACGGCGCAATATCGAACAAGGAAAGCTGCATTTCCTTGATC
TGCTGCTTCGTGTGTTTCAGCAACGCGGCCTGCTTGGCCTCGCTGACCTGTTTTGCCAGGTCCTCGCCGG
CGGTTTTTCGCTTCTTGGTCGTCATAGTTCCTCGCGTGTCGATGGTCATCGACTTCGCCAAACCTGCCGC
CTCCTGTTCGAGACGACGCGAACGCTCCACGGCGGCCGATGGCGCGGGCAGGGCAGGGGGAGCCAGTTGC
ACGCTGTCGCGCTCGATCTTGGCCGTAGCTTGCTGGACCATCGAGCCGACGGACTGGAAGGTTTCGCGGG
GCGCACGCATGACGGTGCGGCTTGCGATGGTTTCGGCATCCTCGGCGGAAAACCCCGCGTCGATCAGTTC
TTGCCTGTATGCCTTCCGGTCAAACGTCCGATTCATTCACCCTCCTTGCGGGATTGCCCCGACTCACGCC
GGGGCAATGTGCCCTTATTCCTGATTTGACCCGCCTGGTGCCTTGGTGTCCAGATAATCCACCTTATCGG
CAATGAAGTCGGTCCCGTAGACCGTCTGGCCGTCCTTCTCGTACTTGGTATTCCGAATCTTGCCCTGCAC
GAATACCAGCTCCGCGAAGTCGCTCTTCTTGATGGAGCGCATGGGGACGTGCTTGGCAATCACGCGCACC
CCCCGGCCGTTTTAGCGGCTAAAAAAGTCATGGCTCTGCCCTCGGGCGGACCACGCCCATCATGACCTTG
CCAAGCTCGTCCTGCTTCTCTTCGATCTTCGCCAGCAGGGCGAGGATCGTGGCATCACCGAACCGCGCCG
TGCGCGGGTCGTCGGTGAGCCAGAGTTTCAGCAGGCCGCCCAGGCGGCCCAGGTCGCCATTGATGCGGGC
CAGCTCGCGGACGTGCTCATAGTCCACGACGCCCGTGATTTTGTAGCCCTGGCCGACGGCCAGCAGGTAG
GCCTACAGGCTCATGCCGGCCGCCGCCGCCTTTTCCTCAATCGCTCTTCGTTCGTCTGGAAGGCAGTACA
CCTTGATAGGTGGGCTGCCCTTCCTGGTTGGCTTGGTTTCATCAGCCATCCGCTTGCCCTCATCTGTTAC
GCCGGCGGTAGCCGGCCAGCCTCGCAGAGCAGGATTCCCGTTGAGCACCGCCAGGTGCGAATAAGGGACA
GTGAAGAAGGAACACCCGCTCGCGGGTGGGCCTACTTCACCTATCCTGCCCGGCTGACGCCGTTGGATAC
ACCAAGGAAAGTCTACACGAACCCTTTGGCAAAATCCTGTATATCGTGCGAAAAAGGATGGATATACCGA
AAAAATCGCTATAATGACCCCGAAGCAGGGTTATGCAGCGGAAAAGATCCGTCGACCCTTTCCGACGCTC
ACCGGGCTGGTTGCCCTCGCCGCTGGGCTGGCGGCCGTCTATGGCCCTGCAAACGCGCCAGAAACGCCGT
CGAAGCCGTGTGCGAGACACCGCGGCCGCCGGCGTTGTGGATACCTCGCGGAAAACTTGGCCCTCACTGA
CAGATGAGGGGCGGACGTTGACACTTGAGGGGCCGACTCACCCGGCGCGGCGTTGACAGATGAGGGGCAG
GCTCGATTTCGGCCGGCGACGTGGAGCTGGCCAGCCTCGCAAATCGGCGAAAACGCCTGATTTTACGCGA
GTTTCCCACAGATGATGTGGACAAGCCTGGGGATAAGTGCCCTGCGGTATTGACACTTGAGGGGCGCGAC
TACTGACAGATGAGGGGCGCGATCCTTGACACTTGAGGGGCAGAGTGCTGACAGATGAGGGGCGCACCTA
TTGACATTTGAGGGGCTGTCCACAGGCAGAAAATCCAGCATTTGCAAGGGTTTCCGCCCGTTTTTCGGCC
ACCGCTAACCTGTCTTTTAACCTGCTTTTAAACCAATATTTATAAACCTTGTTTTTAACCAGGGCTGCGC
CCTGTGCGCGTGACCGCGCACGCCGAAGGGGGGTGCCCCCCCTTCTCGAACCCTCCCGGCCCGCTAACGC
GGGCCTCCCATCCCCCCAGGGGCTGCGCCCCTCGGCCGCGAACGGCCTCACCCCAAAAATGGCAGCCAAG
CTGACCCGCTAGGGACGTGAAGTCGATTCCTTCGATGGTTAGCAATCAAAGACTCAGAGTGCTGTCTGGA
GCGTGAATCTAACGGTACGTATCTCGATTGCTCGGTCGCTATTCGCACTCTGCGAAAGTTCGTACCGCTC
ATTCACTAGGTTGCGAATCATGACCAAAATCCCTTAACGTGAGTTTTCGTTCCACTGAGCGTCAGACCCC
GTAGAAAAGATCAAAGGATCTTCTTGAGATCCTTTTTTTCTGCGCGTAATCTGCTGCTTGCAAACAAAAA
AACCACCGCTACCAGCGGTGGTTTGTTTGCCGGATCAAGAGCTACCAACTCTTTTTCCGAAGGTAACTGG
CTTCAGCAGAGCGCAGATACCAAATACTGTTCTTCTAGTGTAGCCGTAGTTAGGCCACCACTTCAAGAAC
TCTGTAGCACCGCCTACATACCTCGCTCTGCTAATCCTGTTACCAGTGGCTGCTGCCAGTGGTGATAAGT
CGTGTCTTACCGGGTTGGACTCAAGACGATAGTTACCGGATAAGGCGCAGCGGTCGGGCTGAACGGGGGG
TTCGTGCACACAGCCCAGCTTGGAGCGAACGACCTACACCGAACTGAGATACCTACAGCGTGAGCTATGA
GAAAGCGCCACGCTTCCCGAAGGGAGAAAGGCGGACAGGTATCCGGTAAGCGGCAGGGTCGGAACAGGAG
AGCGCACGAGGGAGCTTCCAGGGGGAAACGCCTGGTATCTTTATAGTCCTGTCGGGTTTCGCCACCTCTG
ACTTGAGCGTCGATTTTTGTGATGCTCGTCAGGGGGGCGGAGCCTATGGAAAAACGCCAGCAACGCGGCC
TTTTTACGGTTCCTGGCCTTTTGCTGGCCTTTTGCTCACATGTTCTTTCCTGCGTTATCCCCTGATTCTG
TGGATAACCGTATTACCGCCTTTGAGTGAGCTGTCGCGAATGCATCTAGATATAATTACATCTTCATCAT
TCGGTATTTTAAATGACATATATCCTCCTTCCGAATAGTTTTAATGGTGATGTTCGATTGGACAGTGTTT
TCCATTATTAAAATTTTAAGTATCACATCATGTTTAATGAAGGATTGATGTTTATTAGAATATTCATAAT
AGCTTTGTCTTTGCCTCTATGTAAATGAAATTGCATAAAAAGCAAATTGCATTATTGGCAATGTACTTAT
TCTGGATTTTTCGGCACGATAAATTATTGGTGTAAGTTTTATATCATGAGTAAAAATTCGGAATGATATT
CCTGTCATTTTGTGGCGGTAGCGTTACTCAAGATATTATCCTACATCATATGTTGATTATTGTAATCAAT
CGAGCTATTTTTTGTCTAAAAAGGGGCTTTTATGTCTACAAGTACATCTCAAATTGCGGTTGAATATCCT
ATTCCTGTCTATCGCTTTATTGTTTCTGTCGGAGATGAGAAAATTCCATTTAATAGTGTTTCAGGATTAG
ATATTAGTTATGACACCATTGAATACCGAGATGGTGTTGGTAATTGGTTCAAAATGCCGGGTCAGAGTCA
GAGCACTAATATCACCTTGCGTAAAGGCGTTTTCCCGGGGAAAACAGAACTGTTTGATTGGATTAACTCT
ATTCAGCTTAATCAGGTAGAGAAAAAGGATATTACCATCAGTTTAACTAATGATGCAGGTACCGAATTAT
TAATGACCTGGAATGTTTCTAATGCTTTTCCCACTTCATTGACTTCACCTTCATTTGATGCCACCAGTAA
TGATATTGCAGTACAGGAAATTACGCTGATGGCAGATCGGGTGATTATGCAGGCTGTTTGAAGCATTGAT
ATTTAATCATCTCATATAAGGGAACTTTTATGACAACCGTTACCAGTTATCCTGGCGTTTATATTGAAGA
ATTAAATAGCCTGGCCTTGTCAGTTTCAAATAGCGCCACAGCGGTTCCTGTTTTTGCTGTGGACGAACAA
AACCAATATATTAGTGAAGATAATGCAATCCGTATTAATTCGTGGATGGATTATCTTAATCTGATTGGCA
ATTTTAATAATGAAGACAAATTAGATGTTTCTGTGCGTGCTTATTTTGCCAATGGAGGTGGATATTGTTA
TCTCGTCAAAACAACGAGTTTAGAAAAAATTATTCCAACCTTGGATGATGTAACCTTATTGGTTGCTGCG
GGCGAAGATATTAAAACGACAGTAGATGTTTTATGTCAGCCAGGAAAAGGGTTATTCGCAGTCTTTGATG
GCCCTGAAACAGAGTTGACTATCAACGGTGCGGAAGAGGCAAAACAAGCCTATACCGCCACACCATTCGC
TGCGGTTTATTATCCTTGGTTGAAAGCGGATTGGGCTAACATAGATATTCCACCCAGTGCAGTGATGGCG
GGAGTTTATGCATCGGTGGATTTATCCCGTGGTGTATGGAAAGCGCCTGCCAATGTTGCGTTGAAAGGGG
GCCTGGAACCTAAATTTTTAGTCACGGATGAATTGCAGGGTGAATATAACACTGGCCGCGCTATCAATAT
GATTCGTAATTTCAGTAACACAGGTACTACGGTTTGGGGTGCAAGAACCCTGGAAGATAAAGACAATTGG
CGTTATGTTCCAGTGCGACGCTTGTTTAATTCTGTGGAGCGGGATATCAAGCGTGCCATGAGCTTTGCTA
TGTTCGAGCCTAATAATCAGCCTACTTGGGAGCGGGTACGGGCGGCGATTAGCAACTACCTTTATAGCCT
GTGGCAACAGGGGGGATTAGCTGGCAGCAAAGAAGAAGACGCTTATTTTGTGCAAATTGGTAAAGGTATA
ACGATGACACAGGAGCAGATTGATGCAGGGCAAATGATTGTTAAAGTCGGTTTGGCTGCTGTACGGCCTG
CGGAATTTATCATTCTCCAGTTTACGCAAGATGTAGAACAGCGTTAATCATATGATTATGAGGAGTTATC
ATGTCTGCTATTCTGAAAGCGCCTGGCGTTTATATTGAAGAAGACGCTTCCCTAGCGTTGTCTGTCAGTA
ACAGCGCGACTGCCGTGCCTGTTTTTATCGGAAAATTTACTCCGACAGTGGTTGATTCAATCCAAGTCTG
TACCCGTATCAGCAACTGGCTTGAATTCACTTCCTCTTTTTCCCTAGCTCCAACAGTTGAGATTGTTGTC
CAATCTAACACTGAATCTGAATCTGAATCTGAAACTTACCACTATATTGAGACAATCAATCTATCTCCAG
CTGTGGAAGCATTGCGACTCTATTTTCAAAATGGCGGAGGAGCTTGCTATATCTACCCATTAAATGATGC
TGAAGATGAATTGGTTCTGGCGGCCATACCAGAAGTCATTGAACAGAAAGGTGATATTACTCTGTTGGTT
TGCCCGGAACTCGATCTGGATTACAAAACTAAGATCTATGGCGCAGTGAGCTCACTGTTGAATGATAACA
AAGTGGGCTATTTCCTGATTGCGGATAGCAATGATGGAGAATCTGTGTCAGGAGTATGGAATAGTGCTAA
GGCCGCCGCCTATTATCCCCAGTTGGAAACTAACCTAAAATTTTCCACGTTGCCTGGGGATAAGGACATT
CGTATCAGCGGTTATCAGGATGATGATGAAACACATAAACCGAAAAACTTGGATGAGCTCAGGACAATCA
ACGAGGCGTTGGCACAGGATATTGATGCAAGATTGCTCGAGGAGAAACAACGTGCTGTCATCATTCCGCC
AAGTGCTGCCATTGCGGGCATTTATTGCCAAACGGATAATCGTCGCGGTGTTTGGAAAGCGCCAGCCAAC
GTTGCGCTCACAGGGATCGGGAGTTTGCTTGATAAGGTAGACGATGAACGGCAGGGAGAGATGAATGACA
AGGGAATCAATGTCATCCGTTCATTTACCGACCGTGGTTTTATGGTCTGGGGAGCCCGTACTTGTGTGGA
CGCTGCCAACATCAGCTGGCGTTATATTCCTGTTCGTCGCCTGTTCAATTCCGTTGAACGAGATATCCGC
CAGGCGCTACGCGCTGTGTTGTTTGAAACTAATAGTCAGCCTACCTGGGTACGTGCTAAGGCTGCCGTTG
ATCAATATCTTTATACCCTTTGGCAGAAAAATGCATTGATGGGTGCTCGCCCGGAAGAAGCTTATTTTGT
GCAAATTGGTCAGGATATCACCATGTCCGAGGCTGATATTAAACAGGGTAAGATGATCATGACTGTTGGT
TTGGCAGCAGTGCGGCCAGCTGAGTTCATCATTCTGCAATTTACGCAGGATGTTGTTCAGTAATCTCCAT
GACTAAACGCCAGGCACTGTATTGACAGTGCCTACTCTAACCATCTTGGAGGAGGTGATGATGATGGAGA
GACTCCAACCGGGTGTGACTTTAACAGAAAGTATAATCACGATGGGTCAGCAAGAGATACCCAGTGCTGT
GCCGGTGTTTATTGGTTACACCGTTCGTTATCCGGAACAATCGGAAGCATCAGTCCGTATCGACAGTTTG
GCCGAGTATACCAGCCTGTTTGGTGACGACCATGTGATGATGTTTGCTGTCAGGCACTATTTTGATAATG
GCGGGCAACAGGCATTTGTTTTACCCCTGAAGGACAATATGCCATCAGTGGAGATGACCACAGCTGAAGC
GGAAAATCTGATAGCCGCATTGCGCTCTGCTACGGTTAGCGAAGCCATTGGTGGGCATAGTCAGATTACA
CTGATTTTGGTACCGGATATGGCTCGGCTTAATGACAGTGATATTGATGACTCCTCAACCCAGGTAAGCC
TGTGGTCCCAAGGCTGGGAGGCGCTGCTGCAATTGAGTCAGGTTAGGCCCAACCTCTTTGTGCTGTTAGA
TGCGCCGGATAATGTTGAACAGGCGCAGAAGTGTATGACAACGCTATCGTCAGATTATCGTCAATGGGGG
GCAGCATATTGGCCTCGTCTGGAAACTACCTATCAGAAAGAAATATCTGGCAAGGACAATGAATCTCAGG
GAATTTTCCAGGGGACTGTTCTGTCACCCACAGCCGCGGTCGCAGCGGTAATTCAACGCACGGATAACGA
CGCGGGTGTTTGGAAAGCACCGGCCAATATTGCCTTATCCCAGGTTATTCGACCTGTTAAATCTTATCTT
CAGGGAAGTGTACTGTTTAACAGCAGCGGCACTTCGCTCAATGTGATCCGCAGTTTCCCAGGTAAGGGCA
TACGGGTATGGGGATGCCGCACTCTGGAAAACACGGATAATACGCAGTGGCGCTATCTGCAAACACGTCG
GCTGGTTTCCTATGTAACAGCGCATTTGACCCAATTGGCTCGCATGTATGTCTTCGAGCCAAATAATGAA
CTTACCTGGATGAAGTTAAAAGGACAAAGTTACAACTGGTTACGGCAATTATGGTTGCAGGGTGGCTTGT
ATGGTTCACAGGAGGATGAGGCATTTAACATTCTGTTAGGCGTAAACGAGACGATGACTGAGGATGATGT
TCGTGCAGGAAAAATGATCATGAAAGTTGAGTTGGCTGTGTTGTTTCCTGCCGAATTTATTGAGATCAGT
TTGGTGTTTAATACCCAAACAGAGGCGCTGTCTTAAGAAGGAAAAAGTACGATGAACGATTATTACACAC
CCGTGGTATCCCATCGTTTTATGGCGAGTTTTATTTTTAACCGCATTCCCGATCCGCTGGATATTCGTTT
TCAGCGTATCTCTGGCCTTAGTCGGGAACTACAGGTGACTCAGTACAGTGAGGGAGGAGAAAATGCCCGT
AATAACTATTTAGCTGAGAAAATCCAACACGGTACGTTGACTTTGGAACGGGGCGTGATGACAGTCTCGC
CATTGACCTGGATGTTTGATCGGGTATTGAGTGGTGAAAAAATCGCTTATGCCGATGTGGTGGTGATGCT
ACTGAATGAAAATTCACTGCCATTGTCCAGTTGGACGTTGAGCAATGCGCTGCCGGTACGCTGGCAAACC
AGCGACTTTGACGCTAACAGCAATGCCATATTGGTGAATACCCTTGAATTGCGTTACCAGGATATGCGCT
GGCTTGGAGTCAAAATATGACAGTAGAAATCAGAGAGTTACTTATCCAGGCAAAGGTAGTGCCATCAACA
CGACCGACTGAATCAGAACGGCAAAACCATTCTTTGATACAGGAAAGTCTGGATGAGGCGACTTGGGTGG
AAACGATAAAACGCGAAGTGTTGGCCGCATTACGCGATGAGGAAGGGTGGCGTCCATGAGTCTGATTGAA
CGTGGTTTAGCTAAGCTGACAATTAATGCTTATAAGGATAGGGAAGGGAAGATACGGGCAGGAACGTTGC
AGGCCATGTATAACCCTGACTCCTTGCAACTGGATTACCAAACGGATTATCAGCAATCCCAAGCGATTAA
TAGCGAAAAGCAAAGTAGCATTTATGTACAGGCCAAGCCCGCAGGGTTATCACTTGAATTAATTTTTGAT
GCCACGATGCCGGGTAACAAAACCCCCATTGAAGAGCAGCTCATGCAGCTCAAGCAACTGTGCAGTGTGG
ATGCAACCAGTAACGAGACGCGATTCCTGCAAGTTAAATGGGGCAAAATGCGTTGGGAAAGTCGGGGTTA
CTTTGCTGGCAGGGCCAAGAGTTTGTCTGTGAATTACACTTTGTTTGATCGTGATGCGACTCCCTTGAGG
GTACGGGTAATATTGGCATTAGTGGCTGATGAAAGTCTGGTGTTGCAGGAGACTGAACAAAATCTGCAAT
CTCCGGCAAAAATCGCATTACGCATACAGGATGGGGTATCTCTGGCTCTGATGGCAGCCAGTACGGCATC
AACATTGTCAGGCGGTGTGGATTATCTGACGCTGGCCTGGCAAAACGGTCTGGATAATCTCAATGGGTTC
GTTCCGGGTGAAATATTGCAGGCCACCAGGGGAGACGAATCATGAGCCACCAACTGAAAATTATTGCAGA
TGGTAAGGCACTGTCACTTTTGGCCGCGGTAGATGTGGACACCTGTTATCGGGTTAACAGTATACCTTCT
GCGACATTGAAACTGAGCGTACCGGATAGGCCACTCTCTTCTTTCAGTCAGACGGATGTTCAGACAGAAC
TGGCCCACTGTCAGGTAGGGAAAACCCTGCGTCTGGAATTGATTGATGGTAGCAAAAAATGGGTGCTGTT
TAATGGTCTTATTACCCGTAAGGCTCTGAGAATTAAGAATAAGCAATTATTGCTCACTCTGGTTGTCAAG
CATCGGTTGCAACTGATGGTGGATACCCAGCATTCACAGCTGTTTAAAGACAAAAGCGAAAAAGCGATCT
TAAGCACGCTATTGAATCAGACCGGAATCAATGCTCGCTTCGGAAAGATAGCGGCGTTAGATCAAAAGCA
TGAACAGATGGTGCAATTTCGTTGTTCAGACTGGCATTTTCTGTTGTGCCGACTGTCGGCAACCGGTGCA
TGGTTGTTACCTGCCATAGAAGACGTTCAGTTTGTTCAACCTGATGCTCTGAAATCAAACTCAGCCTATA
CCTTGAAGAGCAGGGGGGATGAGAACAAAGACATCGTTGTCAAGGATGCTTACTGGCAGTTTGACAATCA
AATCAACCCCGCTTTGCTGGAAGTCAGTGGCTGGGATATCAGTAAGCAGCAGGTACAATCAGGCGGTCGC
TACGGAAAAATCGCGTTGGGTAAGGCGGCACTCTCTCCTGATGGATTGGCATCCCTTAATAAAACGGGTT
GGGACATTTGTTATAGCAGTCCGTTAACAACCCAGGAAAGCGGTTATCTGGCACAGGGATTATTGCTTAA
CCAGCGCATTTCTGGGGTGACAGGAGAATTTTTGCTCAAAGGAGATGGGCGTTACCAGTTGGGAGACAAC
ATTCAGCTGACTGGATTTGGTTCACAGTTAGATGGTACGGCAAGCATTACTGAGGTTCGCCACCGTCTTA
ATCGGCGAATTGATTGGGAAACCACGGTGAGCATTGGTTTACAACATGAATATTTGCCGATATTACCTGA
TGCTCCCGAACTACATATTGCGACAGTAGCGAAATATCAGCAGGACAGTGCGGTGTTAAACCGTATCCCC
ATTATTCTGCCGGTACTGAATCGTCCCAATGAATTTTTGTGGGCCAGATTGGGGAAACCTTATGCTAGCC
ATGAAAGCGGTTTCTGTTTTTACCCAGAGCCAGGTGACGAAGTTATTATTGGTTTTTTTGAAAATGATCC
GCGTTATCCAGTTATTTTAGGTGCTATGCATAATCCGAAAAATAAGGCCCCTTTTGAACCAACCCAAGAT
AATAGGGAAAAAGTATTGATCGTTAAAAAAGGTGAAGCGCAACAACAATTAGTCATTGATGGCAAAGAGA
AAATGATCCGAATTAATGCGGGTGAAAATCAAATAATGCTTCAGCAAGATAAAGACATTTCTCTGTCAAC
GAAAAAAGAATTAACACTGAAAGCGCAGACAATGAATGCCACGATGGATAAATCATTGGCAATGTCCGGG
AAAAACAGTGTTGAAATCAAAGGCGCAAAAATTAATCTTACCCAATGAAAGGTGACGATGAATGGAAAAT
CAAATACTGACACAACTCTATGGTCGTGGTTGGGCTTTTCCTCCGGTCTTTTCCCTTGAAAAGGGGGTAG
AGATGGCTGAAGGGGCGGAAGATGTGAGACAAAGTTTGCAGATTCTGTTTAGTACTGAGCCGGGGGAACG
TCTTATGCGTGAAAATTATGGCTGCGGATTAAATGATTTTATGTTTGAAAATATCCGCAATGAACTTATT
GCTGAAATTGAATCCCATATCCATGACAACGTATTACGATATGAACCCCGGGCTGATATGACTGATATTC
AGGTTCGTCAATCCCCTGGCATGGGGAATACTTTGCAAGTGCAGGTCATGTATCGCCTGAGAGGGAGTGA
TATCAATCAACAAATCCAGGGAGTACTTGCACTGAGTGAAGGCCGGGTGACGGAGGTAGTATGAGTGAAG
CGATTGTGGTGGATGGTGACGTGTTACAGTTTGATCCCAACTTTGGCAATCGGCAGGTGACGGTTCCCAG
CCCAGGAAAAATTAGCGGCACAGGACATGCGCAGGTAAGTGGAAAAAAAGTGTGTATTCTGGGGGATGAG
AAACAGGTCAGGGTTTCTGCAACCTATATTACAACAACACATACTACGCCGGGAACAGGAACCATTACTA
TCAGTGCTCTGGATGCTGGCCAGCAGGCCCTTCAGTGTACCAGTGGGGCGGCTTTAATTATCAAGGGGCA
GCAATTTACGGCGATGTTTACGCCTGAATTGCCAGCCATGAATAATACAGTGACTCCGCCACAACCGGAT
GTTACGACACCTTCATCAGGAAAAGGACGTTTTATCACTCAACAAAATTTTGCTACCGTAAATTAGAGTA
TTGACTGAATTAAATAGAATTAACGAAGGTGTAAATAATTATTTATTTGCTGACGAATCGCTGTGACAAA
TAAACACAGGTGATGTTATGGAATTAAATGAGTTAACTAACAAATTGTCAAATTTGGTGCCAATGACCGA
TTTTAAATTAGATAATCGAGCCAGTTTGCAATTGCTTAAATATATTGAAGCGTATACGAAGATAATACCC
TTTAATTCTGGCGATAAATATTGGAATGACTTTTTCTTTATGTCAGGAAATACGCCAGAGAAACTTGCAA
AATTATATCAGAAAGAAATAGAACCCAATGGGGAGTTATTACCTCAGCAGGCTTTTTTGTTGGCGGTTTT
GCGTTTATTGGAAACACCAATATCCTTATTAAATGTATTACCTGCTGCTCATCGTGAGCTCTATTATCGG
GAGCTTTTAGGCTTGTCTTCCCATGCGGCACAGCCTGATCAGGTTGCTTTATCTATGGAACTGAATTCGA
CAGTGATGGAACAGCTGCTCCCTGAAGGAACCCTGTTTGAGGCTGGTCAGGATGAACAAGGCAATGCATT
GCAATATGCCCTGGATGCCAGTTTGCTGGCTAATCGTGGATATATCAGTGACTTGCGCTGGTTACGGAAT
GACGGGGAAAAGCAATGGGTTACTTCTGCTCCATGGGATTTACAGGCACAGGTGTCACTGCCGTCTGATG
GGATACGATTATTTGGTAAGACAAATAGTGATCAGCAGGTATTTGGTGGGGTGTTGATAACGTCATCACT
TCTGGCGATGGAAGCGGGGATAAGGAAGATCATTGTTACTTTTGAGCAGGAGATGAACACCCAAGAACTG
GTGGCACAGGTCAGCAGTGGAAATCAATGGCTAACATTGACGTCTGAGGTAAATAAGAAAGAGGTCACAC
TGACACTGTCAGACAAAGAACCGGCAATCAGTGCGCCAGAGGATCTGGATAATCTCTTTTTCACGCAACC
GGTACTCAGGCTACAGGGAAAGGATAGTCAGGCACTGCCGGAGGTGACGGGTATCAGCGTTTCGGAAAAG
GATGATACTAAGGATACCTCTTTTGAGATGTATCACTTAACACCATTTGGTTATAGCAGTGATATAGAGC
CATTGGAGGAAAATCCAGCGTTATATTTAGGCTTTACTGATGTAAAGCCAGGGCAAACACTGGCGCTGTA
TTGGAAATTAAAATCCCCGCAGCAACCAACCGTTTCCTGGTATTACCTGGATCAACATAATCAATGGGCT
GAATTGGATTCATGGGTCAGTGATGGAACCCAGAATCTGTATCAGGATGGTACTTGGCACGTTGAGTTGC
CTGTGGATGCATCCAATCAGGCAGAGCAGATGCCAGTTGGACGCTATTGGTTGCGGGCAGTGGTGGAGGT
ACCCGCTCATGAGGGGGCGTTGGGGAAGGCTCCTTGGCTATATGGTCTAATCTATAACGCCATGACGGCA
ACCTTGGTTAATGTAGATAGCATCAGTGACAGCCATTTCTTAACCCCTTTGCCTGCCAGCAGCATACAGC
GGCCCGTTGAACCCATCATTGTGTTGGCATCGGTCAACCAGCCTTGGGCATCATGGGGTGGACGTATACC
TGAATCCTACAGTGCCTTTTTTGAACGGATAGCTCAAAACCTGTCTCATCGAAACCGGTCCTTAACCTGG
GGAAATATGGTGACATTACTCAAAGAGCGTTATGTCAGCATCTTTGATGTTAAGTATCCAGGTAATGATG
AACTCACCAGAGTGCCAGCATTGGAGCAGCAGCAACTAACAGTGATTCCAGCAAACCGGTACAACGATAG
CGATGATTCTCTGCGTCCGGTACTGAATCCTGCTCGTCTGCAAGAGATGGCTGATTGGTTGCAGCAGAAA
GACTCTCCCTGGGCCTCTATTGAGGTCAGGAATCCAGAATACTTGGATGTGAAAATCCATTACGAGGTGA
TTTTTAAACCTGATGTGAACGAAGATTTTGGCTATCGCCAGCTACAGCAGCAACTGTGTGAGGTGTATAT
GCCTTGGAGCATAGATGAGCAGCGGCCCGTTGTATTGAATAACAGCATTAATTATTTCCAGTTGTTAGCC
ACTATTCAACAGCAACCGCTGGTTGAGCGAGTCACTCGTCTGACACTACATCGGGCTGATTCTTCTGATG
AGAGTGATGGTACAGCATCTGTGGAAGCCAAAGATAATGAAGTGCTTATTTTAGTCTGGGAAGAGGACGA
TAATCTGCAATACCGAGGAAATGACTATGAGTAATCAGGATGCACTGTTTCATAGCGTTAAAGACGATAT
TCACTTTGATACCTTGCTGGAACAAGCTCATCAGGTGATTGAAAAACAGGCTGAAAAACTGTGGAGTGAT
ACGGCAGAGCATGATCCGGGTATCACATTTTTGCAGGGAATCAGTTACGGTGTGTCAGATTTGGCTTACC
GACATACATTACCCCTGAAAGATTTACTGACTCCGGCGCCGGATGAGCAGCAGCAAGAGGGAATTTTTCC
TGCCGAATTTGGCCCGCATAATACACTGACTTGTGGGCCGGTGACAGCGGATGATTATCGCAAGGCATTG
TTAGATCTACACAGCAGCGACAGCCTGGATGGTACTCAGCAGGATGAGGGGGATTTTCTGTTCCGGAGTG
TGCAACTGGTGCGTGAACCGGAAAAACAGCGTTATACCTATTGGTATGATGCAACCAAGAGGGAATATAG
CTTTGTCAACAGTGAAGGGGCTAAAGAGTTTACCTTGCGGGGGAATTACTGGTTGTATCTGGAACCAACC
CGTTGGACTCAGGGTAATATTGCCGCTGCTACCAGACAACTGACAGAATTTTTGACTAAAAATCGCAATA
TTGGTGAATCTGTCAGCAACATTATCTGGCTACAACCGGTTGATCTGCCACTGTTGCTGGATGTTGAACT
GGATGATGATGTAGGTGCACAGGATGTCCCCGGTATTTTTGCGGCGGTGTATAGCACCGCAGAGCAGTAT
CTGATGCCTGGAGCACAGCGTTACCGTACGGAAGTACTGCAAAATGCTGGGATGAGCAATGATCAAATCT
TCGAAGGTCCATTATTGGAACATGGCTGGATACCAGAGCTGCCGGCAGCCCGTGATTATACTCAAAGGCT
CACTCTCAATCTTAGCCGGTTGGTAAATAGTCTGCTTGAGATTGAGGGCATTAAACATGTGAATCGTCTT
CGTCTGGATGATAGCTTCGATAAAACTGCTATTGAACCCGTTAAGGGGGATACCTGGTCGTGGTCGATCA
AAGAGGGCTATTATCCACGTCTTTGGGGAGAAGACCCACTTAACCAATTGGCGCAACAAAATGGCCCGCT
TAGGGTGATAGCCAAAGGAGGGATTAGCGTCAGTGTGAGTAAAGAGCAAATCCAGGCCAGTTTACCCAGT
CAATCACTGATTCAAAATGAGCCGGTAATATTGGCTTACGGCCAGCACCGTGACGTTGGCAGCTATTATC
CCGTCAGTGATACTTTGCCGCCTTGCTATGGACTACAACATTCTTTGTCTGAAAGTGAACACTTATTGCC
ACTTCATCAATTTATGTTGCCATTTGAACAATTATTGGCCTGTGGTTGTCAACAGATAGCCATGCTCCCG
CGGTTACTGGCTTTTCAGCGCGAAGGTTATGAGGTTTGGGGTGATCAGTGGCCCTTTAAGTCAGGCTCAG
TGAATGATGACGCCCATCAAGATTATGCCCCTGCATTAAAGGATTTGTTAGGACAGATTGCGCTGGATAG
TGATCATGAATTGGATATTATTAATTACTTGCTGGGTTACTTTGGCACACAGCGGGCACCGCGTACCTTT
ACGACACAACTCGATGATTTTCGTGCGGTCCAACAGGGTTATCTGGCCCAGCAACCGACATTGACTTACC
ACCGCTCCAATATTCGTATCGATCAGGTATCGTCGCTACAAAAACGTATTGCTGCTCGCATGGGGCTGGG
CGGTGAGTTGTTTAAACCTCAACCGGATCTGAGCCAACTGCCTTTTTATTTGATTGAACATCGAGCGTTG
CTGCCAGTCAAACCCAATAGTCAGTTTGATAAGGAACAGAAACCAGCCTCGGTGACAGAGGAGGGGGGCA
GCCAAACAGGTCAACATTATGTGGTCATTGAACAGAAGGGCATTGATGGCAAGCTGACACAGGGGCAAGT
GATCAATTTAATTCTGTATGAAGGAGAGCAGGGAGAAACCCAATTTACGATACGCGGTCAGATGGTATTC
AAAACCGAGGGGGATAAGTTTTGGTTGGATGTGAATAATAGTGCGCAACTGGAATATAATCTGGCGCGGG
TAATGACAGCAGCCAAGGCGAGTAAACTCTTTTGGCAAAACAGCCCGGTATGGATGGAGGATATGGGCTA
TCGTCTGGCCTATGCTAGTGACCAATCCTCATTGCCTGTGAATCAACGGCGCTTGACCCGCACAGTGCAA
ACTCCATTCCCGCCGATGGTTGTTGTAGGTAGCGAAATCACCCTGTTAAAGCAGGTGGGGATAGTCAATT
TAAAAAAAGCGGAGTCAGAAAAACTTTATGCAAAAGTTGTTAGCTTTGATCGCATTGAAGGGACCTTGAT
TATTGAGCGTTTGGGTAATTCCACTCTGGCTTTTCCTACCTCGGAAGAGGCGTGGCGGTATAGTTGGTAT
TTTTCGGGGGAGAAATATGAAAGGACTGACCGCTTTTCATTTGTGATTAGCGTAGTAGTGAACAGTGACT
TAATTAAATTGCCCGGTGTTGATCCCTATAAATTGGAAGAATGGGTGAAAGAAACGATTCTTACCGAATT
TCCAGCTCATATTTCTATGATTATCCATTGGATGGATCGGGAAGCCTTTTTAAATTTCGCCAATACCTAT
CAGCGTTGGCAAAATAATGGTACGCCACTGGGGGATGCGGCTTATTCCATTCTAGAAAGTTTGACACTTG
GTAAATTGCCATCTGCCTTAAAAGGTGTTGGCACAATGCGTATTGCCACATCTAGTCAAAGAGAAGAAGT
GGTGGGTAGTAATGGTGATCAATGGAATACAGATGGAATAACCCAGAATGAATTATTCTATGTTCCTAAA
GAGAGCTAGGAAAAATAAATATCTGCCACTAATGATGTTGAATTAAATATGTTTTCTGGAGTTAATCATG
AACGAAACTCGTTATAATGCAACTGTACAAGAACAACAAACATTATCTAATCCAAAAGCTGTTGGACCTG
ACATCGATAAATTAAAGGATAAATTTAAAGAGGGCAGTATTCCCCTGCAAACCGATTTCAATGAGTTAAT
TGATATTGCCGATATTGGACGTAAAGCCTGTGGTCAAGCGCCACAACAAAATGGCCCAGGAGAAGGATTG
AAATTGGCTGATGACGGTACGCTTAATTTAAAAATAGGCACTTTTTCCAATAAAGACTTTTCTCCATTAA
TATTAAAAGATGATGTTTTATCTGTAGATCTTGGTAGTGGTCTGACTAATGAAACCAATGGAATCTGTGT
CGGTCAGGGCGATGGTATTACAGTTAACACTAGCAATGTAGCTGTAAAACAAGGTAACGGAATTAGCGTT
ACTAGTAGTGGTGGTGTTGCCGTTAAAGTTAGTGCTAATAAGGGACTTAGCGTTGATAGTAGTGGTGTTG
CAGTTAAAGTTAATACTGATAAGGGAATTAGCGTTGATGGTAATGGTGTTGCAGTTAAAGTTAATACTAG
TAAAGGAATTAGCGTTGATAATACAGGTGTTGCAGTTATAGCTAATGCTAGTAAGGGAATTAGCGTTGAT
GGTAGTGGTGTTGCAGTTATAGCTAATACTAGTAAAGGAATTAGCGTTGATGGTAGTGGTGTTGCAGTTA
TAGCTAATACTAGTAAAGGAATTAGCGTTGATAATACAGGTGTTGCAGTTATAGCTAATGCTAGTAAGGG
AATTAGCGTTGATGGTAGTGGTGTTGCAGTTATAGCTAATACTAGTAAAGGAATTAGCGTTGATGGTAGT
GGTGTTGCAGTTATAGCTAATACTAGTAAAGGAATTAGCGTTGATAGTAGTGGTGTTGCAGTTAAAGTTA
AAGCTAATGGCGGAATTAAAGTAGATGCTAATGGTGTTGCAATTGATCCTAATAATGTACTCCCCAAGGG
AGTGATTGTAATGTTCTCTGGCAGTACTGCACCAACTGGTTGGGCGTTATGTGATGGCAATAATGGTACA
CCAAATTTAATCGATCGATTTATTTTAGGTGGGAAAGGGACTGATATTAATGGAGTGAGTACTAATACAG
CTTCAGGTACTAAAAATAGTAAGTTATTCGATTTCAGTTCTGATGAAGCTACATTAACTATTGATGGTAA
AACACTGGGGAGAGGCGGTTCTGGCGGCGGTGGTTCTGGCGGTAACGATAAACTGACCCTGTGGACCACA
CCGGCACCGAGTCCGAATTGTCGTCTGAATGCAGAAAAAGATGCAAAACTGACACTGGTTCTGACCAAAT
GTGGTAGCCAGATTCTGGCAACCGTTAGCGTTCTGGCAGTTAAAGGTAGCCTGGCACCGATTAGCGGCAC
CGTTCAGAGCGCACATCTGATTATTCGTTTTGATGAAAATGGCGTGCTGCTGAATAATAGCTTTCTGGAT
CCGGAATATTGGAATTTTCGTAATGGTGATCTGACCGAAGGCACCGCATATACCAATGCAGTTGGTTTTA
TGCCGAATCTGAGCGCATATCCGAAAAGCCATGGTAAAACCGCAAAAAGCAATATTGTTAGCCAGGTGTA
TCTGAACGGCGATAAAACAAAACCGGTTACACTGACCATTACACTGAATGGCACCCAAGAAACCGGTGAT
ACCACAGCATGTGATTGTCGTGGTGATTGTTTTTGTGGTCCGAGCGCCTATAGCATGAGCTTTAGCTGGG
ATTGGAGCGGTCATAACTATATCAATGAAATTTTTGCGACCAGCAGCTACACCTTTAGCTATATTGCACA
AGAAGGTAGCGGTAGCGGTTCAGGTAGTGGTTCTAAAAAGAAGAAAAAGAAAAAGGGTGGCTCTGGTGGT
GGTGGTTCAGGTGGTCACGATCATGATATTAAGATAACGGGCACAGGAAAACATTCTCACAAAAACAAAG
TAACAGTCCCTTATTATATTCTGGCTTTCATCATAAAGCTTTAATATATATGAAAAATTGAAAATATAAA
TTATCCATTAATAATAAAGAGGATATTAGCATGACTTCGGAGCCAAATCTGTTAAACCGGATTACAATTA
CTATTGAAGCTAATAATCAACAAGTAGCTAGAAAAGTATTGCATGGCTCCTTGCTTAATCAAGCTAATAT
AAATAAATTATTTAATTCATACTTTAATGAATATGAAATTAATAGGGGTGTTTATTTAGAAACATTAATC
CTGAATCTTGGTACGATAAATTTCCATGATTTTAATTCATTGTTTCCTACTCTCCTAAAAGCTGCATTGA
ATAAAGAATTCAGTCAATATCAGATAAACAACCATAGGGAAGAAATGCTATTTAATGAGACAATATCAAA
TCAAGCTACTGATAAGTCTTACATATTTGGCGATAACAAATTAATTGATGCAGAGAATTTCATTCACTTT
TTATATCAAAAGCATTCCACATTAAATCTAGTAGAAGCAATGGGAAATAATGGTATTGAAAAATTAACAA
ATCAGTTAACACAAATAGAAAATAAATTTGCGTTATTATTGGCAAAAAGTTGTTTGTCTGAGGAAGGCTT
AAAACGACTCTTGGCTATCAAACAACCCGATTTATTAATCGCTATCAATCGCAGATTATCTGAAAGAATA
AATAGACCACAATATCAGGAGAAGCTTGTTTCCTGCGGACAACTGATATTTAGTGCTCTGGGATATATAC
AACAGTACAATATACAGGAAATTCCTAAACCGGATGAAAAAGTTATTGCACGCATAACAACTGAACTTAA
TAATAATGGTTTGCTTAATACAATACCTATTATTACACTATTTCGTCAGAGTGGGATTAACGATTCATCA
CTAAATGATTGGCTAAAGAAAATCTGGCAGGTGAGATCAATTTCACAGTTATGCAGAAAGTATCTTTCTG
CTAAGGAATACCAATATCTGTCAGAACATTTTGTTTCAAAGAGCGTCGATAAAAATAGATATGATGAAGA
GCCCGTAAATCAGAGCATATTATCAAGGTTGAATAATAATTCCATTAAAGAAGGAAATAATCACAGTCAA
CTCTGTACTCTCAGTAGACTATATTCTGAACCCGTTGTATTACCTGAACAAACCATTCTACGTCAGGTTA
GTAATACAGTAGATCAGAGCATATTATCAAGGTTGAATAATGCCTCCATTAAAGAAGGAAATAACCAAAG
TCAACTTCGCACTCTCAGTAGACTATATTCTGAGCCCGTTGCATTACCTGAACAAACCATTCCACGTCAG
GTTAGTAATACAGGTATATTAATTCTATGGCCAATGCTACCTACACTATTTAACCAGCTTGGTCTACTTG
AGAAAAAGAAATTTATCCATCGTCAGGCCCAGTTTAATGCCGTTGATTTTCTTGATTACCTGATTTGGGG
AACCGAAGATGTGAAAGTGGAACGAAAGGTTTTGAATAATGTTCTATGTGGGTTAATGGCTGATGAAATT
ACTGAACCAATGCCTATTGAACCAGAAAAACAATGGATAATAATTCAATGGCTGGACGCTATTATCTCCC
AACTTTCTGGCTGGAAAAAGTTAAGTCGTAATGACGTCCGTCAATTATTTCTACAACGACCAGGAGAATT
ACTGATCAATGAACAGGAAATTAAAATCACAATACAGCAACAACCATTTGATGCTCTGTTAACTGATTGG
CCGTGGCCAATGAATATGGCTTGTTTTAGCTGGTTGAGTCAACCATTAACCATTACGTGGTTATAACCAT
TGACCACAATGACTTAGTCTGAGTAAAAAATATGAATATATCGCCTGTTTTTTATGATTCATTGAATCAG
GATAACGACCGTGATCTATCGTTTTTATTTAGCGAACTGGAACGAATAGATCTCGCTCTTCAACACCATT
TTTATTGTGTAGAAAGTCAGCGAAGTGAGCTCCTGGATGAGTTTCTGCTCACTGAGGCGGAAGTGGTGAC
CAGGCTGGATAAGCCACTTGGTAAACCTCATTGGATAAATGATGATTATCTGGCGATATCGCAAAAGGGC
AATGTAAGCCTAATGGCAGCGTCCAGATTAATGGATCTGATCGAACGCTTTGAACTGACTGATTTTGAGC
GCGATGTTTTACTATTAGGCTTATTGCCCCATTTTGATAGCCGCTATTATCGACTGTTTTCGCTGATTCA
AGGGGGACAACAGGGTCGATTACCTTCTTTTGCGCTGGCATTGGAACTGTTTTGCCACTCGGCGCTGGAG
AAACAGGTACAGCAAGCGAGTTTTCTGCACCGGGCACCTTTGATGGGTTGCCAGCTATTATCCATCGATA
CTAGTCAAAAAACGCTGGCCTGGCTCCAGACTCCCTTTATTACTGACAGCGGGGTATATCACTTTTTACT
GGGGCATCACTACATTATGCCGGCTTTAGAACATTGTGCTGAGTGGTTAACACCGACAGGGATTGGCTGT
TATCCTGAAGGATTAAAACAAGTACTGGGTAACGTATTGTTATCTGACAACGATAATATTAGACCGATTG
TCTTATTACGGGGAATGGCCGGCAGTGCCAGAGCTTATACCATTACTAATATGATGGCTTCAGAAGGGAA
GCAAACACTGCTGGTAGATATATCCAAACTTGCTGATAGCGATGAAAAAAACATTATTCTTCAGATAAAG
CATATTTTGCGGGAAACCCGCATGCATGGAGCATGTTTATTATTACGGAATTTTTGCTTGTTAGTGGAAC
AGAATAAACAACTATTGGACTCCCTGTCAGAGTTATTGAATCAACCTGAATTAAGAATTGTTTGCCTGAT
TGAGCCTTATTCCCCATTGGTATGGCTGAAAAAGATACCGGTATTACTGATTGAGATGCCACTTTTAACG
CCTGCGGAAAAAGCCAGATTGTTAATTGCCAGCTTACCGGATAATTGTTCCGAGGATATTGATACGATAA
CTTTAAGCCAGCGTTACACTTTTAACCCAGAAACCCTGCCATTGATTTTGCAAGAGGCCCAGCTTTATCA
ACAGCAGCGAGATCCGCTGGATATCTTGCAGCAATGCGATATACGCCAGGCATTAAATTTGCGTGCTCAA
CAAAATTTCGGTCAATTGGCACAGCGGATTATTCCTAAGCGCTCATTAAAGGATTTATTGGTATCCGATG
AGATTGCTCAGCAGTTACGGGAAATACTCATAGCAATTAAGTATCGGGAACAGGTTCTGGCGGGAGGGTT
TAAAGATAAAATTGCCTATGGCACTGGTATCAGCGCCCTGTTTTATGGTGATTCAGGCACTGGAAAAACC
ATGGCAGCAGAAGTGATTGCTGACCACATTGGCGTTGACTTAATAAAAGTGGATTTATCTACAGTAGTGA
ATAAATACATCGGTGAAACAGAAAAAAACTTATCCCGTATTTTCGATTTGGCGGAACAGGATGCAGGGGT
ATTATTCTTTGATGAAGCTGACGCACTGTTTGGTAAACGCAGTGAAACTAAAGATTCCCAGGACAGACAT
GCCAATATTGAAGTTTCTTACTTATTACAGCGCCTGGAGAATTACCCGGGTCTGGTCATTTTATCCACCA
ATAATCGTGGTCATTTAGACAGTGCTTTTAATCGTCGTTTTACTTTCATTACCCGTTTTACTTACCCGGA
TGAAAAAATCCGTAAAAAAATGTGGCAGGAAATTTGGCCTAGAAATATAAAAATATCGGAAGATATCGAT
TTTAACGAATTAGCTCAACGAACAAGCGTGACTGGCGCGAATATCCGCAATATTGCTTTATTGTCTTCAT
TCTTTGCTTCAGAGCAGGGGAATGATGAAGTCAGTAATGAAAATATTGAAATTGCATTGAAGCGTGAATT
AGCTAAAGTCGGACGATTAACATTTTAAAAGTTATCACAATGAAAGTATTGAAATATTAAATAAATTTAT
TACCAAAAAGTTATCACGATATAATTTAAGAGAGGTTTTTTATGTTAAACACGCAAACTATTATTGATGT
CAATAAGGCAATGGATGCCATGCTGCGCGCATATCTGAATCAAGATATTGCCATTCGTTTTGATCTACCT
GAATTGGATACTATGCAATCTGATGCGATGGTAAGTATCTTTCTTTATGACATTCATGAAGATTTACAGC
TTCGCTCGGCAGAATCAAGAGGGTTTGATGTTTATGCCGGGAGGTTATTGCCTGGTTGGGTAAATATTAA
ATGTAACTATCTGATTACCTATTGGGAAGCTTCTAAGCCAGCGACTGATGCCAGCAGTCCGGATAGCCAA
CCTGATAACCAGGCAATACAAGTGATGTCACAAGTATTAAATGCCTTGATTAATAATCGTCAATTGGCAG
GTATTCCTGGTGCTTATACTCAGGTTGTACCGCCTAAAGAGAGTTTAAATAGCCTGGGGAATTTCTGGCA
ATCACTGGGTAATCGCCCACGGCTTTCTCTCAATTATTCAGTGACAGTACCTGTTAGCCTAAACGATGGT
CAGGATAGCGCGACTCCGGTTACCGCGGTTTCTTCTACAGTGGAACAAACGGCATCGCTCAGTCAAGAAG
TGGTTAGTCATGCTTTACGCGAATTACTCATTACGGAATTAGGAGGAGGAGAGGATAACCGGTTGGTACT
GAGTAAAGTTGAATTATCCGCAGTGAAAGAGACGATGACTCAAGACAGTCCGGCTCAGATGATTATATTG
TTGTCTGTTTCAGGCATTACACGACAGGAATATTTGAAGGAAATTGATAATATCTTTGATCGTTGGGTAA
ATAATGCTGAAGTTATTACCACTATTGATGATTGTGGGATTAGAATTGAAAGTATAACGAAAGATAATCT
TGTAGGAATTTAAATTTTTTTAATTAAATAAAGGAATTAATATTGATTTGATAGAGCATGTAATCAATAA
CTTCTATGAAAATGTTGAAAAACAATACACGGAAACACTTAACTTACAATTAAATTGTTAAAGGAGATGA
TGATAAGAATGGTCAGTCACCAGATAAAATGATCTCTGGTCAATTTTAGGAAAGCTGAAAAAACCTGACC
AAATGCGTCGTAAATTCTATGCTTAGAAAGACTCGGTGCCAGTGTAATACCTAAGATATGGTTTTTATTT
CCATATCTGTTCGAAAACTTAGAAATAACAAGTTCAACAATAACCAGGGACTTTAAATATCGGATCCTTG
TCGGGAAGATGCGTGATCTGATCCTTCAACTCAGCAAAAGTTCGATTTATTCAACAAAGCCGCCGTCCCG
TCAAGTCAGCGTAATGCTCTGCCAGTGTTACAACCAATTAACCAATTCTGATTAGAAAAACTCATCGAGC
ATCAAATGAAACTGCAATTTATTCATATCAGGATTATCAATACCATATTTTTGAAAAAGCCGTTTCTGTA
ATGAAGGAGAAAACTCACCGAGGCAGTTCCATAGGATGGCAAGATCCTGGTATCGGTCTGCGATTCCGAC
TCGTCCAACATCAATACAACCTATTAATTTCCCCTCGTCAAAAATAAGGTTATCAAGTGAGAAATCACCA
TGAGTGACGACTGAATCCGGTGAGAATGGCAAAAGCTTATGCATTTCTTTCCAGACTTGTTCAACAGGCC
AGCCATTACGCTCGTCATCAAAATCACTCGCATCAACCAAACCGTTATTCATTCGTGATTGCGCCTGAGC
GAGACGAAATACGCGATCGCTGTTAAAAGGACAATTACAAACAGGAATCGAATGCAACCGGCGCAGGAAC
ACTGCCAGCGCATCAACAATATTTTCACCTGAATCAGGATATTCTTCTAATACCTGGAATGCTGTTTTCC
CGGGGATCGCAGTGGTGAGTAACCATGCATCATCAGGAGTACGGATAAAATGCTTGATGGTCGGAAGAGG
CATAAATTCCGTCAGCCAGTTTAGTCTGACCATCTCATCTGTAACATCATTGGCAACGCTACCTTTGCCA
TGTTTCAGAAACAACTCTGGCGCATCGGGCTTCCCATACAATCGATAGATTGTCGCACCTGATTGCCCGA
CATTATCGCGAGCCCATTTATACCCATATAAATCAGCATCCATGTTGGAATTTAATCGCGGCCTCGAGCA
AGACGTTTCCCGTTGAATATGGCTCATAACACCCCTTGTATTACTGTTTATGTAAGCAGACAGTTTTATT
GTTCATGATGATATATTTTTATCTTGTGCAATGTAACATCAGAGATTTTGAGACACAACGTGGCTTTCGA
CTTCCGGCAAGCTATACGCGCCCTAGAATTGTCAATTTTAATCCTCTGTTTATCGGCAGTTCGTAGAGCG
CGCCGTGCGTCCCGAGCGATACTGAGCGAAGCAAGTGCGTCGAGCAGTGCCCGCTTGTTCCTGAAATGCC
AGTAAAGCGCTGGCTGCTGAACCCCCAGCCGGAACTGACCCCACAAGGCCCTAGCGTTTGCAATGCACCA
GGTCATCATTGACCCAGGCGTGTTCCACCAGGCCGCTGCCTCGCAACTCTTCGCAGGCTTCGCCGACCTG
CTCGCGCCACTTCTTCACGCGGGTGGAATCCGATCCGCACATGAGGCGGAAGGTTTCCAGCTTGAGCGGG
TACGGCTCCCGGTGCGAGCTGAAATAGTCGAACATCCGTCGGGCCGTCGGCGACAGCTTGCGGTACTTCT
CCCATATGAATTTCGTGTAGTGGTCGCCAGCAAACAGCACGACGATTTCCTCGTCGATCAGGACCTGGCA
ACGGGACGTTTTCTTGCCACGGTCCAGGACGCGGAAGCGGTGCAGCAGCGACACCGATTCCAGGTGCCCA
ACGCGGTCGGACGTGAAGCCCATCGCCGTCGCCTGTAGGCGCGACAGGCATTCCTCGGCCTTCGTGTAAT
ACCGGCCATTGATCGACCAGCCCAGGTCCTGGCAAAGCTCGTA
Features (pLannotate 1.2.2; 9 found; start..end, strand, type, name):
    938..1309    -  CDS            traJ: oriT-recognizing protein; traJ
   1342..1451    -  oriT           oriT: incP origin of transfer
   1604..2235    +  rep_origin     oriV: incP origin of replication
   2544..3132    +  rep_origin     ori: high-copy-number ColE1/pMB1/pBR322/pUC origin of replication
  17969..18694   +  CDS            SPIKE_ADE05 (fragment): Experimental evidence at protein level: Swiss-Prot protein existence level 1. Forms spikes that protrude from each vertex of the icosahedral capsid. Interacts with host coxsackievirus and adenovirus receptor CXADR located at the cell tight junctions to provide virion initial attachment to target cell. The fiber protein binds to CXADR with a higher affinity than CXADR binds to itself, thereby blocking the cell-cell adhesion function of CXADR dimers and leading to local disruption of the tight junction. Fiber protein present on neo- synthesized particles may thus disrupt the junctional integrity
  18724..18741   +  CDS            K-Ras (fragment): human small GTPase proto-oncoprotein
  24202..25017   -  CDS            KanR: aminoglycoside phosphotransferase; aph(3')-Ia; confers resistance to kanamycin in bacteria or G418 (Geneticin®) in eukaryotes
  25149..25301   -  CDS            tetR (fragment): TETR1_ECOLX - Experimental evidence at protein level: Swiss-Prot protein existence level 1. TetR is the repressor of the tetracycline resistance element; its N-terminal region forms a helix-turn-helix structure and binds DNA. Binding of tetracycline to TetR reduces the repressor affinity for the tetracycline resistance gene (tetA) promoter operator sites. From Escherichia coli.
  25321..666     -  CDS            trfA (across the origin): trans-acting replication protein that binds to and activates oriV
