[The description below was written by a language model from this plasmid's Addgene catalogue record and pLannotate feature annotations shown in this document.]
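Description:
pAWP78-PVCpnf_pvc13-Ad5RGDPK7 is a large (about 25.8 kb) bacterial expression plasmid built on the pAWP78 backbone and carrying the Photorhabdus asymbiotica PVCpnf locus, which encodes a Photorhabdus virulence cassette (PVC), a contractile injection system that assembles into syringe-like particles. The backbone combines broad-host-range IncP elements (oriV with its activating replication protein TrfA, plus oriT and traJ for conjugative mobilisation) with a ColE1/pUC-type origin. The catalogue lists the plasmid as low copy. Selection is by kanamycin through the aph(3')-Ia gene, and a short tetR fragment is also detected next to the marker. The insert was assembled by Gibson cloning.

The defining modification is in pvc13, the component named in the insert as fused to the adenovirus-derived domain. The feature table detects a fragment of the human adenovirus 5 fibre (spike) protein at roughly 18.0 to 18.7 kb, consistent with the Ad5 knob domain that normally mediates attachment to the CXADR receptor. According to the catalogue entry, this knob carries RGD and PK7 insertions to expand its tropism. RGD is commonly used as an integrin-binding motif and PK7 as a polylysine stretch. The very short "K-Ras fragment" call just downstream of the knob is probably a match to that lysine-rich sequence rather than a true K-Ras element, though the record does not confirm this. The automated annotation leaves most of the PVC structural genes unlabelled, and the promoter driving the operon is not stated. The plasmid is used to produce PVC particles retargeted toward a broadened range of target cells, for programmable protein delivery.
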