Addgene plasmid #198291: pAWP78-PVCpnf_pvc13-Ad5RGDPK7
Purpose: Produces PVCs retargeted with expanded tropism hAd5 knob (RGD and PK7 insertions)
Depositing lab: Feng Zhang. Depositing organization: Broad Institute. Publication: Programmable protein delivery with a bacterial contractile injection system. Kreitz J, Friedrich MJ, Guru A, Lash B, Saito M, Macrae RK, Zhang F. Nature. 2023 Apr;616(7956):357-364. doi: 10.1038/s41586-023-05870-7. Epub 2023 Mar 29. PubMed 36991127.
Backbone
  Vector backbone: pAWP78
  Vector type: Bacterial Expression
Growth in bacteria
  Bacterial resistance: Kanamycin, 50 μg/mL
  Growth temperature: 37°C
  Growth strain: DH5alpha
  Copy number: Low Copy
Gene/Insert
  Gene/Insert name: PVCpnf_pvc13-Ad5RGDPK7
  Species: Photorhabdus asymbiotica
  Cloning method: Gibson Cloning
Terms and licenses: Academic/Nonprofit Terms; Industry Terms: Not Available to Industry
How to cite: pAWP78-PVCpnf_pvc13-Ad5RGDPK7 was a gift from Feng Zhang (Addgene plasmid # 198291 ; http://n2t.net/addgene:198291 ; RRID:Addgene_198291)
